Addgene plasmid #104467: MBP-hnRNPA2_LC_R191K_R201K_R216K_R254K
Purpose: express MBP hnRNPA2 LC with 4 R to K mutations
Depositing lab: Nicolas Fawzi. Depositing organization: Brown University. Publication: Mechanistic View of hnRNPA2 Low-Complexity Domain Structure, Interactions, and Phase Separation Altered by Mutation and Arginine Methylation. Ryan VH, Dignon GL, Zerze GH, Chabata CV, Silva R, Conicella AE, Amaya J, Burke KA, Mittal J, Fawzi NL. Mol Cell. 2018 Jan 17. pii: S1097-2765(17)30979-6. doi: 10.1016/j.molcel.2017.12.022. PubMed 29358076.
Backbone
  Vector backbone: pTHMT
  Vector type: Bacterial Expression
Growth in bacteria
  Bacterial resistance: Kanamycin, 50 μg/mL
  Growth temperature: 37°C
  Growth strain: DH5alpha
  Copy number: High Copy
Gene/Insert
  Gene/Insert name: hnRNPA2
  Species: H. sapiens (human)
  Mutation: R191K R201K R216K R254K
  Entrez Gene: HNRNPA2B1 (a.k.a. HNRNPA2, HNRNPB1, HNRPA2, HNRPA2B1, HNRPB1, IBMPFD2, OPMD2, RNPA2, SNRPB1)
  Tag / fusion protein: His-MBP (N terminal on insert)
  Cloning method: Restriction Enzyme; 5′ cloning site unknown (unknown if destroyed); 3′ cloning site unknown (unknown if destroyed)
Terms and licenses: Academic/Nonprofit Terms; Industry Terms: Not Available to Industry
How to cite: MBP-hnRNPA2_LC_R191K_R201K_R216K_R254K was a gift from Nicolas Fawzi (Addgene plasmid # 104467 ; http://n2t.net/addgene:104467 ; RRID:Addgene_104467)
