[The description below was written by a language model from this plasmid's Addgene catalogue record and pLannotate feature annotations shown in this document.]
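Description:
MBP-hnRNPA2_LC_R191K_R201K_R216K_R254K is a bacterial expression plasmid built on the pTHMT backbone, a pET-style vector of about 6.9 kb. It produces the low-complexity (LC) domain of human hnRNPA2 (gene HNRNPA2B1) as an N-terminal His-MBP fusion. The plasmid is selected with kanamycin through an aph(3')-Ia KanR gene and replicates from a ColE1/pMB1-family origin. The catalogue lists it as high copy, although the annotation also finds the rop and bom elements typical of pBR322-derived pET backbones. An f1 origin and residual tetracycline-resistance gene fragments are also present as backbone remnants.

Expression is driven by a T7 promoter followed by a lac operator and the T7 gene 10 ribosome binding site. A plasmid-borne lacI gene supplies repressor, so transcription depends on T7 RNA polymerase in the host and is inducible with IPTG. A T7 terminator closes the unit. The open reading frame begins with short matches that include a histidine tag, in line with the catalogued His-MBP tag. Next comes a signal-sequence-free maltose binding protein, which stays in the cytosol and acts as a solubility partner. A short linker containing an attB1-like fragment precedes the roughly 450 bp hnRNPA2 segment. A further His-tag-like match lies downstream of the insert, but the record does not say whether it is translated. Any protease cleavage site between MBP and the insert is not explicitly annotated.

The insert carries four arginine-to-lysine substitutions (R191K, R201K, R216K, R254K). Judging by the associated publication, the construct serves to make recombinant protein for studying how arginine residues and their methylation influence LC domain interactions and phase separation.
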