Features (pLannotate 1.2.2; 23 found; start..end, strand, type, name):
    976..1053    -  promoter       lacI promoter: lacI
   1061..1340    -  CDS            TcR (fragment): tetracycline efflux protein; tet; confers resistance to tetracycline
   1362..1380    +  promoter       T7 promoter: promoter for bacteriophage T7 RNA polymerase
   1381..1405    +  protein_bind   lac operator: The lac repressor binds to the lac operator to inhibit transcription in E. coli. This inhibition can be relieved by adding lactose or isopropyl-β-D-thiogalactopyranoside (IPTG). lac repressor encoded by lacI
   1420..1442    +  RBS            RBS: efficient ribosome binding site from bacteriophage T7 gene 10 (Olins and Rangwala, 1989)
   1449..1466    +  CDS            HP-thioredoxin (fragment): His-Patch thioredoxin The histidines at positions 8, 32, and 64 coordinate a divalent cation, allowing HP-thioredoxin to be purified on metal-chelating resins.
   1467..1483    +  CDS            capTEV™ (fragment): composite tag for in vivo biotinylation, TEV protease cleavage, and 6xHis tagging
   1497..2594    +  CDS            MBP: maltose binding protein from E. coli; malE (mutated); This version of the gene does not encode a signal sequence, so MBP will remain in the cytosol.
   2614..2632    +  protein_bind   attB1 (fragment): mutant version of attB; core recombination site for the Gateway® BP reaction BP Clonase™
   2673..3128    +  CDS            HNRNPA2B1 (fragment): ROA2_SAGOE - Also known as HNRPA2B1. Experimental evidence at protein level: Swiss-Prot protein existence level 1. Heterogeneous nuclear ribonucleoprotein (hnRNP) that associates with nascent pre-mRNAs, packaging them into hnRNP particles. The hnRNP particle arrangement on nascent hnRNA is non-random and sequence-dependent and serves to condense and stabilize the transcripts and minimize tangling and knotting. Packaging plays a role in various processes such as transcription, pre-mRNA processing, RNA nuclear export, subcellular location, mRNA translation and stability of mature mRNAs. Forms hn
   3138..3155    +  CDS            9xHis (fragment): 9xHis affinity tag
   3165..3214    +  CDS            SET1 (fragment): solubility-enhancement tag derived from T7 phage gene 10B
   3222..3269    +  terminator     T7 terminator: transcription terminator for bacteriophage T7 RNA polymerase
   3306..3734    +  rep_origin     f1 ori (sequence partly withheld): f1 bacteriophage origin of replication; arrow indicates direction of (+) strand synthesis
   3787..3844    +  promoter       AmpR promoter (fragment): bla
   3853..4668    -  CDS            KanR: aminoglycoside phosphotransferase; aph(3')-Ia; confers resistance to kanamycin in bacteria or G418 (Geneticin®) in eukaryotes
   4790..5378    +  rep_origin     ori: high-copy-number ColE1/pMB1/pBR322/pUC origin of replication
   5564..5703    -  misc_feature   bom: basis of mobility region from pBR322
   5805..5996    -  CDS            rop: Rop protein, which maintains plasmids at low copy number; rop
   6013..6393    +  CDS            YPB1_ECOLX: Protein predicted: Swiss-Prot protein existence level 4. From Escherichia coli.
   6465..6756    -  CDS            TcR (fragment): tetracycline efflux protein; tet; confers resistance to tetracycline
   6771..6792    -  protein_bind   CAP binding site: CAP binding activates transcription in the presence of cAMP. E. coli catabolite activator protein
   6805..975     -  CDS            lacI (across the origin): lac repressor; lacI; The lac repressor binds to the lac operator to inhibit transcription in E. coli. This inhibition can be relieved by adding lactose or isopropyl-β-D-thiogalactopyranoside (IPTG).
>Addgene plasmid #104467 | MBP-hnRNPA2_LC_R191K_R201K_R216K_R254K | addgene full sequence | sequence record 201657 | Addgene NGS Result
TTTCACCAGTGAGACGGGCAACAGCTGATTGCCCTTCACCGCCTGGCCCTGAGAGAGTTGCAGCAAGCGG
TCCACGCTGGTTTGCCCCAGCAGGCGAAAATCCTGTTTGATGGTGGTTAACGGCGGGATATAACATGAGC
TGTCTTCGGTATCGTCGTATCCCACTACCGAGATATCCGCACCAACGCGCAGCCCGGACTCGGTAATGGC
GCGCATTGCGCCCAGCGCCATCTGATCGTTGGCAACCAGCATCGCAGTGGGAACGATGCCCTCATTCAGC
ATTTGCATGGTTTGTTGAAAACCGGACATGGCACTCCAGTCGCCTTCCCGTTCCGCTATCGGCTGAATTT
GATTGCGAGTGAGATATTTATGCCAGCCAGCCAGACGCAGACGCGCCGAGACAGAACTTAATGGGCCCGC
TAACAGCGCGATTTGCTGGTGACCCAATGCGACCAGATGCTCCACGCCCAGTCGCGTACCGTCTTCATGG
GAGAAAATAATACTGTTGATGGGTGTCTGGTCAGAGACATCAAGAAATAACGCCGGAACATTAGTGCAGG
CAGCTTCCACAGCAATGGCATCCTGGTCATCCAGCGGATAGTTAATGATCAGCCCACTGACGCGTTGCGC
GAGAAGATTGTGCACCGCCGCTTTACAGGCTTCGACGCCGCTTCGTTCTACCATCGACACCACCACGCTG
GCACCCAGTTGATCGGCGCGAGATTTAATCGCCGCGACAATTTGCGACGGCGCGTGCAGGGCCAGACTGG
AGGTGGCAACGCCAATCAGCAACGACTGTTTGCCCGCCAGTTGTTGTGCCACGCGGTTGGGAATGTAATT
CAGCTCCGCCATCGCCGCTTCCACTTTTTCCCGCGTTTTCGCAGAAACGTGGCTGGCCTGGTTCACCACG
CGGGAAACGGTCTGATAAGAGACACCGGCATACTCTGCGACATCGTATAACGTTACTGGTTTCACATTCA
CCACCCTGAATTGACTCTCTTCCGGGCGCTATCATGCCATACCGCGAAAGGTTTTGCGCCATTCGATGGT
GTCCGGGATCTCGACGCTCTCCCTTATGCGACTCCTGCATTAGGAAGCAGCCCAGTAGTAGGTTGAGGCC
GTTGAGCACCGCCGCCGCAAGGAATGGTGCATGCAAGGAGATGGCGCCCAACAGTCCCCCGGCCACGGGG
CCTGCCACCATACCCACGCCGAAACAAGCGCTCATGAGCCCGAAGTGGCGAGCCCGATCTTCCCCATCGG
TGATGTCGGCGATATAGGCGCCAGCAACCGCACCTGTGGCGCCGGTGATGCCGGCCACGATGCGTCCGGC
GTAGAGGATCGAGATCTCGATCCCGCGAAATTAATACGACTCACTATAGGGGAATTGTGAGCGGATAACA
ATTCCCCTCTAGAAATAATTTTGTTTAACTTTAAGAAGGAGATATACCATGGGATCTGATAAAATTCATC
ATCATCATCATCACAGCAGCGGTACCAAAATCGAAGAAGGTAAACTGGTAATCTGGATTAACGGCGATAA
AGGCTATAACGGTCTCGCTGAAGTCGGTAAGAAATTCGAGAAAGATACCGGAATTAAAGTCACCGTTGAG
CATCCGGATAAACTGGAAGAGAAATTCCCACAGGTTGCGGCAACTGGCGATGGCCCTGACATTATCTTCT
GGGCACACGACCGCTTTGGTGGCTACGCTCAATCTGGCCTGTTGGCTGAAATCACCCCGGACAAAGCGTT
CCAGGACAAGCTGTATCCGTTTACCTGGGATGCCGTACGTTACAACGGCAAGCTGATTGCTTACCCGATC
GCTGTTGAAGCGTTATCGCTGATTTATAACAAAGATCTGCTGCCGAACCCGCCAAAAACCTGGGAAGAGA
TCCCGGCGCTGGATAAAGAACTGAAAGCGAAAGGTAAGAGCGCGCTGATGTTCAACCTGCAAGAACCGTA
CTTCACCTGGCCGCTGATTGCTGCTGACGGGGGTTATGCGTTCAAGTATGAAAACGGCAAGTACGACATT
AAAGACGTGGGCGTGGATAACGCTGGCGCGAAAGCGGGTCTGACCTTCCTGGTTGACCTGATTAAAAACA
AACACATGAATGCAGACACCGATTACTCCATCGCAGAAGCTGCCTTTAATAAAGGCGAAACAGCGATGAC
CATCAACGGCCCGTGGGCATGGTCCAACATCGACACCAGCAAAGTGAATTATGGTGTAACGGTACTGCCG
ACCTTCAAGGGTCAACCATCCAAACCGTTCGTTGGCGTGCTGAGCGCAGGTATTAACGCCGCCAGTCCGA
ACAAAGAGCTGGCAAAAGAGTTCCTCGAAAACTATCTGCTGACTGATGAAGGTCTGGAAGCGGTTAATAA
AGACAAACCGCTGGGTGCCGTAGCGCTGAAGTCTTACGAGGAAGAGTTGGCGAAAGATCCACGTATTGCC
GCCACCATGGAAAACGCCCAGAAAGGTGAAATCATGCCGAACATCCCGCAGATGTCCGCTTTCTGGTATG
CCGTGCGTACTGCGGTGATCAACGCCGCCAGCGGTCGTCAGACTGTCGATGAAGCCCTGAAAGACGCGCA
GACTAATTCGGGATCTGATATCACAAGTTTGTACAAAAAAGCTGAAGGCGGTACCGAGAACCTGTACTTC
CAGGGTCATATGGGTAAAGGTGGCAACTTTGGTTTCGGTGATAGCAAGGGTGGTGGCGGCAACTTCGGTC
CGGGTCCGGGCAGCAATTTCAAGGGTGGTTCCGACGGTTACGGTAGCGGTCGCGGCTTTGGCGATGGCTA
TAATGGTTACGGTGGTGGTCCGGGCGGCGGCAATTTCGGTGGTAGCCCGGGTTACGGCGGTGGTAAAGGC
GGTTATGGCGGTGGCGGTCCAGGCTACGGTAACCAGGGTGGTGGTTATGGTGGTGGCTACGATAACTATG
GCGGTGGTAACTATGGTAGCGGCAATTACAATGATTTTGGCAACTACAACCAGCAACCGAGCAATTACGG
CCCGATGAAATCCGGCAATTTTGGCGGTTCCCGTAATATGGGTGGTCCGTATGGTGGCGGTAACTACGGC
CCGGGTGGTAGCGGTGGTTCTGGCGGCTATGGTGGCCGCAGCCGTTACTAACTCGAGCACCACCACCACC
ACCACTGAGATCCGGCTGCTAACAAAGCCCGAAAGGAAGCTGAGTTGGCTGCTGCCACCGCTGAGCAATA
ACTAGCATAACCCCTTGGGGCCTCTAAACGGGTCTTGAGGGGTTTTTTGCTGAAAGGAGGAACTATATCC
GGATTGGCGAATGGG
[124 nt withheld, positions 3306-3429]
C
[91 nt withheld, positions 3431-3521]
A
[49 nt withheld, positions 3523-3571]
CCTTTGACGTTGGAGTCCACGTTCTTT
[37 nt withheld, positions 3599-3635]
ACCCTATCTCGGTCTATTCTTTTGATTTATAAGGGATTTTGCCGATTTCGGCCTATTGGTTAAAAAATGA
GCTGATTTAACAAAAATTTAACGCGAATTTTAACAAAATATTAACGCTTACAATTTAGGTGGCACTTTTC
GGGGAAATGTGCGCGGAACCCCTATTTGTTTATTTTTCTAAATACATTCAAATATGTATCCGCTCATGAA
TTAATTCTTAGAAAAACTCATCGAGCATCAAATGAAACTGCAATTTATTCATATCAGGATTATCAATACC
ATATTTTTGAAAAAGCCGTTTCTGTAATGAAGGAGAAAACTCACCGAGGCAGTTCCATAGGATGGCAAGA
TCCTGGTATCGGTCTGCGATTCCGACTCGTCCAACATCAATACAACCTATTAATTTCCCCTCGTCAAAAA
TAAGGTTATCAAGTGAGAAATCACCATGAGTGACGACTGAATCCGGTGAGAATGGCAAAAGTTTATGCAT
TTCTTTCCAGACTTGTTCAACAGGCCAGCCATTACGCTCGTCATCAAAATCACTCGCATCAACCAAACCG
TTATTCATTCGTGATTGCGCCTGAGCGAGACGAAATACGCGATCGCTGTTAAAAGGACAATTACAAACAG
GAATCGAATGCAACCGGCGCAGGAACACTGCCAGCGCATCAACAATATTTTCACCTGAATCAGGATATTC
TTCTAATACCTGGAATGCTGTTTTCCCGGGGATCGCAGTGGTGAGTAACCATGCATCATCAGGAGTACGG
ATAAAATGCTTGATGGTCGGAAGAGGCATAAATTCCGTCAGCCAGTTTAGTCTGACCATCTCATCTGTAA
CATCATTGGCAACGCTACCTTTGCCATGTTTCAGAAACAACTCTGGCGCATCGGGCTTCCCATACAATCG
ATAGATTGTCGCACCTGATTGCCCGACATTATCGCGAGCCCATTTATACCCATATAAATCAGCATCCATG
TTGGAATTTAATCGCGGCCTAGAGCAAGACGTTTCCCGTTGAATATGGCTCATAACACCCCTTGTATTAC
TGTTTATGTAAGCAGACAGTTTTATTGTTCATGACCAAAATCCCTTAACGTGAGTTTTCGTTCCACTGAG
CGTCAGACCCCGTAGAAAAGATCAAAGGATCTTCTTGATATCCTTTTTTTCTGCGCGTAATCTGCTGCTT
GCAAACAAAAAAACCACCGCTACCAGCGGTGGTTTGTTTGCCGGATCAAGAGCTACCAACTCTTTTTCCG
AAGGTAACTGGCTTCAGCAGAGCGCAGATACCAAATACTGTCCTTCTAGTGTAGCCGTAGTTAGGCCACC
ACTTCAAGAACTCTGTAGCACCGCCTACATACCTCGCTCTGCTAATCCTGTTACCAGTGGCTGCTGCCAG
TGGCGATAAGTCGTGTCTTACCGGGTTGGACTCAAGACGATAGTTACCGGATAAGGCGCAGCGGTCGGGC
TGAACGGGGGGTTCGTGCACACAGCCCAGCTTGGAGCGAACGACCTACACCGAACTGAGATACCTACAGC
GTGAGCTATGAGAAAGCGCCACGCTTCCCGAAGGGAGAAAGGCGGACAGGTATCCGGTAAGCGGCAGGGT
CGGAACAGGAGAGCGCACGAGGGAGCTTCCAGGGGGAAACGCCTGGTATCTTTATAGTCCTGTCGGGTTT
CGCCACCTCTGACTTGAGCGTCGATTTTTGTGATGCTCGTCAGGGGGGCGGAGCCTATGGAAAAACGCCA
GCAACGCGGCCTTTTTACGGTTCCTGGCCTTTTGCTGGCCTTTTGCTCACATGTTCTTTCCTGCGTTATC
CCCTGATTCTGTGGATAACCGTATTACCGCCTTTGAGTGAGCTGATACCGCTCGCCGCAGCCGAACGACC
GAGCGCAGCGAGTCAGTGAGCGAGGAAGCGGAAGAGCGCCTGATGCGGTATTTTCTCCTTACGCATCTGT
GCGGTATTTCACACCGCAATGGTGCACTCTCAGTACAATCTGCTCTGATGCCGCATAGTTAAGCCAGTAT
ACACTCCGCTATCGCTACGTGACTGGGTCATGGCTGCGCCCCGACACCCGCCAACACCCGCTGACGCGCC
CTGACGGGCTTGTCTGCTCCCGGCATCCGCTTACAGACAAGCTGTGACCGTCTCCGGGAGCTGCATGTGT
CAGAGGTTTTCACCGTCATCACCGAAACGCGCGAGGCAGCTGCGGTAAAGCTCATCAGCGTGGTCGTGAA
GCGATTCACAGATGTCTGCCTGTTCATCCGCGTCCAGCTCGTTGAGTTTCTCCAGAAGCGTTAATGTCTG
GCTTCTGATAAAGCGGGCCATGTTAAGGGCGGTTTTTTCCTGTTTGGTCACTGATGCCTCCGTGTAAGGG
GGATTTCTGTTCATGGGGGTAATGATACCGATGAAACGAGAGAGGATGCTCACGATACGGGTTACTGATG
ATGAACATGCCCGGTTACTGGAACGTTGTGAGGGTAAACAACTGGCGGTATGGATGCGGCGGGACCAGAG
AAAAATCACTCAGGGTCAATGCCAGCGCTTCGTTAATACAGATGTAGGTGTTCCACAGGGTAGCCAGCAG
CATCCTGCGATGCAGATCCGGAACATAATGGTGCAGGGCGCTGACTTCCGCGTTTCCAGACTTTACGAAA
CACGGAAACCGAAGACCATTCATGTTGTTGCTCAGGTCGCAGACGTTTTGCAGCAGCAGTCGCTTCACGT
TCGCTCGCGTATCGGTGATTCATTCTGCTAACCAGTAAGGCAACCCCGCCAGCCTAGCCGGGTCCTCAAC
GACAGGAGCACGATCATGCGCACCCGTGGGGCCGCCATGCCGGCGATAATGGCCTGCTTCTCGCCGAAAC
GTTTGGTGGCGGGACCAGTGACGAAGGCTTGAGCGAGGGCGTGCAAGATTCCGAATACCGCAAGCGACAG
GCCGATCATCGTCGCGCTCCAGCGAAAGCGGTCCTCGCCGAAAATGACCCAGAGCGCTGCCGGCACCTGT
CCTACGAGTTGCATGATAAAGAAGACAGTCATAAGTGCGGCGACGATAGTCATGCCCCGCGCCCACCGGA
AGGAGCTGACTGGGTTGAAGGCTCTCAAGGGCATCGGTCGAGATCCCGGTGCCTAATGAGTGAGCTAACT
TACATTAATTGCGTTGCGCTCACTGCCCGCTTTCCAGTCGGGAAACCTGTCGTGCCAGCTGCATTAATGA
ATCGGCCAACGCGCGGGGAGAGGCGGTTTGCGTATTGGGCGCCAGGGTGGTTTTTCT
