>Addgene plasmid #104467 | MBP-hnRNPA2_LC_R191K_R201K_R216K_R254K | depositor partial sequence | sequence record 198021 | T7 term
NNNNNNNNNTTCTTNCGGNCTTTGTTAGCAGCCGGATCTCAGTGGTGGTGGTGGTGGTGCTCGAGTTAGT
AACGGCTGCGGCCACCATAGCCGCCAGAACCACCGCTACCACCCGGGCCGTAGTTACCGCCACCATACGG
ACCACCCATATTACGGGAACCGCCAAAATTGCCGGATTTCATCGGGCCGTAATTGCTCGGTTGCTGGTTG
TAGTTGCCAAAATCATTGTAATTGCCGCTACCATAGTTACCACCGCCATAGTTATCGTAGCCACCACCAT
AACCACCACCCTGGTTACCGTAGCCTGGACCGCCACCGCCATAACCGCCTTTACCACCGCCGTAACCCGG
GCTACCACCGAAATTGCCGCCGCCCGGACCACCACCGTAACCATTATAGCCATCGCCAAAGCCGCGACCG
CTACCGTAACCGTCGGAACCACCCTTGAAATTGCTGCCCGGACCCGGACCGAAGTTGCCGCCACCACCCT
TGCTATCACCGAAACCAAAGTTGCCACCTTTACCCATATGACCCTGGAAGTACAGGTTCTCGGTACCGCC
TTCAGCTTTTTTGTACAAACTTGTGATATCAGATCCCGAATTAGTCTGCGCGTCTTTCAGGGCTTCATCG
ACAGTCTGACGACCGCTGGCGGCGTTGATCACCGCAGTACGCACGGCATACCAGAAAGCGGACATCTGCG
GGATGTTCGGCATGATTTCACCTTTCTGGGCGTTTTCCATGGTGGCGGCAATACGTGGATCTTTCGCCAA
CTCTTCCTCGTAAGACTTCAGCGCTACGGCACCCAGCGGTTTGTCTTTATTAACCGCTTCCAGACCTTCA
TCAGTCAGCAGATAGTTTTCGAGGAACTCTTTTGCCAGCTCTTTGTTCGGACTGGCGGCGTTAATACCTG
CGCTCAGCACGCCAACGAACGGTTTGGATGGTTGACCCTTGAAGGTCGGCAGTACCGTTACACCATAATT
CACTTTGCTGGGNTCGATGTTGGACCATGCCNACGGGCCGTTNATGNNNATCCNTNTTNCCCNTTNNTNA
ANGNNNNNTNNNNNNNNNNNNNNNNCNGGGNCNNNNTNCNNNNNNNGGTTTNNNNNNGNNNNNANGAANG
NNAANCCCNTNNNNNNNNNNNTTNNNNCCCNNNNTTTNNNNNNNNNNTTNNNTNNNNNTNNNNGNNNANC
CCCNNANNNAANNANGGNNNNNNANNNNNTTNNNGNNNAAANNANNNNNNNNNNNNNNNNNNNNNNCCNN
NNNNNNNNNNTTTNNNTGGNNNNNNNNNNN
